>Addgene plasmid #167408 | pMSR:MSMEG_5261:Dendra | addgene full sequence | sequence record 332793 | Addgene NGS Result
AATATTGGATCGTCGGCACCGTCACGGCCGTGGGAGGCGGCACGATCCGCGACGTGATGATCGGCCGCAT
CCCCACGGTGCTGCGCAGTGAGCTCTACGCCATCCCGGCGTTGATCTGTGCGTTCGCACGCACAGGCCCG
GTGTGAGAAGGGTCTCTGACGAGCGGGAGAACTCCCTATCAGTGATAGAGTTTGTCCTCCCTATCAGTGA
TAGATAGGCTTAAGGAGTAATACGACTCACTATAGGGAGAAGGAGGCCATTATGAGTGAACTGCGGTTGA
TGGCGGTGCATGCCCACCCGGACGACGAGTCCAGCAAGGGTGCGGCAACCACCGCGCGCTACGCGGCCGA
GGGTGCCCGCGTCATGGTGGTGACCCTGACCGGCGGCGAGCGCGGAGACATTCTCAATCCGGCGATGGAC
CTGCCCGAGGTCCACGGCCGGATCGCCGAGGTGCGCCGTGACGAGATGGCCAAAGCGGCCGAGATCCTGG
GTGTCGAGCACCACTGGCTGGGTTTCGTCGACTCCGGATTGCCGGAGGGTGACCCGCTGCCGCCGCTGCC
CGACGGGTGTTTCGCCCTGGTCCCGCTCGAGGAGCCCGTCAAGCGTCTGGTGCGGGTGATCCGCGAGTTC
CGCCCGCACGTGATGACCACGTACGACGAGAACGGTGGTTACCCGCATCCCGACCACATCCGCTGCCACC
AGGTGTCGGTGGCCGCGTACGAGGCCGCGGCCGACCACCTGCTGTATCCCGACGCCGGTGAGCCGTGGGC
GGTGCAGAAGCTGTACTACAACCATGGCTTCCTCCGTCAGCGCATGCAGCTCCTGCAGGAGGAGTTCGCC
AAGAACGGGCAGGAGGGCCCGTTCGCCAAATGGCTCGAGCACTGGGATCCCGACAACGACGTGTTCGCCA
ACCGGGTGACCACCCGCGTGCACTGCGCGGAGTACTTCCACCAGCGTGACGACGCGTTGCGTGCGCACGC
GACACAGATCGATCCCAAGGGCGACTTCTTCCACGCCCCGATCGAGTGGCAGCAGCGGTTGTGGCCGACC
GAGGAGTTCGAGCTCGCGCGGGCCCGCGTGCCGGTCACGCTGCCCGAGGACGACCTGTTCAAGGGGGTCG
AGCCAAAGCTTGGTGCGGCCGCGGGCAACACGCCTGGCATCAATCTGATCAAGGAGGACATGCGTGTCAA
GGTGCATATGGAGGGCAACGTGAACGGTCACGCCTTCGTGATCGAGGGGGAGGGTAAGGGTAAGCCTTAC
GAAGGGACCCAGACCGCCAACCTCACCGTCAAGGAGGGCGCCCCTCTCCCATTCTCGTACGATATCCTCA
CTACCGCGGTGCATTACGGGAACCGCGTGTTCACCAAGTACCCCGAGGATATCCCTGACTACTTCAAGCA
GAGCTTCCCGGAGGGATACTCCTGGGAGCGGACGATGACCTTCGAAGACAAGGGTATCTGTACGATCCGC
AGCGACATCTCGCTGGAAGGGGACTGTTTCTTCCAGAACGTCCGTTTCAAGGGGACCAACTTTCCGCCGA
ACGGCCCGGTCATGCAGAAGAAGACCCTCAAGTGGGAGCCGAGCACGGAGAAGCTGCACGTTCGGGACGG
CCTCCTGGTCGGCAACATCAACATGGCGCTGCTGCTGGAAGGCGGCGGCCACTACCTATGCGACTTCAAG
ACCACGTACAAAGCGAAGAAGGTCGTCCAGCTGCCCGACGCGCACTTCGTGGACCACCGCATCGAAATCC
TGGGGAACGATTCGGACTACAACAAGGTCAAGTTGTACGAGCACGCTGTGGCACGCTATAGCCCGCTCCC
GTCGCAGGTCTGGTTCGAAGGCGGCGGCGGGGAGAACCTGTATTTCCAGGACTACAAGGACGACGACGAC
AAGTGATTTAAATAACCCCTTGGGGCCTCTAAACGGGTCTTGAGGGGTTTTTTGTTAACTAGCGTACGAT
CGAATTCCTGCAGCTCACGGTAACTGATGCCGTATTTGCAGTACCAGCGTACGGCCCACAGAATGATGTC
ACGCTGAAAATGCCGGCCTTTGAATGGGTTCATGTGCAGCTCCATCAGCAAAAGGGGATGATAAGTTTAT
CACCACCGACTATTTGCAACAGTGCCGTTGATCGTGCTATGATCGACTGATGTCATCAGCGGTGGAGTGC
AATGTCGTGCAATACGAATGGCGAAAAGCCGAGCTCATCGGTCAGCTTCTCAACCTTGGGGTTACCCCCG
GCGGTGTGCTGCTGGTCCACAGCTCCTTCCGTAGCGTCCGGCCCCTCGAAGATGGGCCACTTGGACTGAT
CGAGGCCCTGCGTGCTACGCTGGGTCCGGGAGGGACGCTCGTCATGCCCTCGTGGTCAGGTCTGGACGAC
GAGCCGTTCGATCCTGCCACGTCGCCCGTTACACCGGACCTTGGAGTTGTCTCTGACACATTCTGGCGCC
TGCCAAATGTAAAGCGCAGCGCCCATCCATTTGCCTTTGCGGCAGCGGGGCCACAGGCAGAGCAGATCAT
CTCTGATCCATTGCCCCTGCCACCTTACTCGCCTGCAAGCCCGGTCGCCCGTGTCCATGAACTCGATGGG
CAGGTACTTCTCCTCGGCGTGGGACACGATGCCAACACGACGCTGCATCTTGCCGAGTTGATGGCAAAGG
TTCCCTATGGGGTGCCGAGACACTGCACCATTCTTCAGGATGGCAAGTTGGTACGCGTCGATTATCTCGA
GAATGACCACTGCTGTGAGCGCTTTGCCTTGGCGGACAGGTGGCTCAAGGAGAAGAGCCTTCAGAAGGAA
GGTCCAGTCGGTCATGCCTTTGCTCGGTTGATCCGCTCCCGCGACATTGTGGCGACAGCCCTGGGTCAAC
TGGGCCGAGATCCGTTGATCTTCCTGCATCCGCCAGAGGCGGGATGCGAAGAATGCGATGCCGCTCGCCA
GTCGATTGGCTGAGCTCATGAGCGGAGAACGAGATGACGTTGGAGGGGCAAGGTCGCGCTGATTGCTGGG
GCAACACGGGGGATCCACTAGTTCCATGAGCGTCAGACCCCGTAGAAAAGATCAAAGGATCTTCTTGAGA
TCCTTTTTTTCTGCGCGTAATCTGCTGCTTGCAAACAAAAAAACCACCGCTACCAGCGGTGGTTTGTTTG
CCGGATCAAGAGCTACCAACTCTTTTTCCGAAGGTAACTGGCTTCAGCAGAGCGCAGATACCAAATACTG
TCCTTCTAGTGTAGCCGTAGTTAGGCCACCACTTCAAGAACTCTGTAGCACCGCCTACATACCTCGCTCT
GCTAATCCTGTTACCAGTGGCTGCTGCCAGTGGCGATAAGTCGTGTCTTACCGGGTTGGACTCAAGACGA
TAGTTACCGGATAAGGCGCAGCGGTCGGGCTGAACGGGGGGTTCGTGCACACAGCCCAGCTTGGAGCGAA
CGACCTACACCGAACTGAGATACCTACAGCGTGAGCTATGAGAAAGCGCCACGCTTCCCGAGGGGAGAAA
GGCGGACAGGTATCCGGTAAGCGGCAGGGTCGGAACAGGAGAGCGCACGAGGGAGCTTCCAGGGGGAAAC
GCCTGGTATCTTTATAGTCCTGTCGGGTTTCGCCACCTCTGACTTGAGCGTCGATTTTTGTGATGCTCGT
CAGGGGGGCGGAGCCTATGGAAAAACGCCAGCAACGCGGCCTTTTTACGGTTCCTGGCCTTTTGCTGGCC
TTTTGCTCACATGTTCTTTCCTGCGTTATCCCCTGATTCTGTGGATAACCGTATTACCGCCTTTGAGTGA
GCTGATACCGCTCGCCGCAGCCGAACGACCGAGCGCAACGCGTGCGGCCGCGGTACCCGGGGATCCTCTA
GAGTCGACCACCAAGGGCACCATCTCTGCTTGGGCCACCCCGTTGGCCGCAGCCAGCTCGCTGAGAGCCG
TGAACGACAGGGCGAACGCCAGCCCGCCGACGGCGAGGGTTCCGACCGCTGCAACTCCCGGTGCAACCTT
GTCCCGGTCTATTCTCTTCACTGCACCAGCTCCAATCTGGTGTGAATGCCCCTCGTCTGTTCGCGCAGGC
GGGGGGCTCTATTCGTTTGTCAGCATCGAAAGTAGCCAGATCAGGGATGCGTTGCAACCGCGTATGCCCA
GGTCAGAAGAGTCGCACAAGAGTTGCAGACCCCTGGAAAGAAAAATGGCCAGAGGGCGAAAACACCCTCT
GACCAGCGGAGCGGGCGACGGGAATCGAACCCGCGTAGCTAGTTTGGAAGAATGGGTGTCTGCCGACCAC
ATATGGGCCGGTCAAGATAGGTTTTTACCCCCTCTCGGCTGCATCCTCTAAGTGGAAAGAAATTGCAGGT
CGTAGAAGCGCGTTGAAGCCTGAGAGTTGCACAGGAGTTGCAACCCGGTAGCCTTGTTCACGACGAGAGG
AGACCTAGTTGGCACGTCGCGGATGGGGATCGCTGAAGACTCAGCGCAGCGGGAGGATCCAAGCCTCATA
CGTCAACCCGCAGGACGGTGTGAGGTACTACGCGCTGCAGACCTACGACAACAAGATGGACGCCGAAGCC
TGGCTCGCGGGCGAGAAGCGGCTCATCGAGATGGAGACCTGGACCCCTCCACAGGACCGGGCGAAGAAGG
CAGCCGCCAGCGCCATCACGCTGGAGGAGTACACCCGGAAGTGGCTCGTGGAGCGCGACCTCGCAGACGG
CACCAGGGATCTGTACAGCGGGCACGCGGAGCGCCGCATCTACCCGGTGCTAGGTGAAGTGGCGGTCACA
GAGATGACGCCAGCTCTGGTGCGTGCGTGGTGGGCCGGGATGGGTAGGAAGCACCCGACTGCCCGCCGGC
ATGCCTACAACGTCCTCCGGGCGGTGATGAACACAGCGGTCGAGGACAAGCTGATCGCAGAGAACCCGTG
CCGGATCGAGCAGAAGGCAGCCGATGAGCGCGACGTAGAGGCGCTGACGCCTGAGGAGCTGGACATCGTC
GCCGCTGAGATCTTCGAGCACTACCGGATCGCGGCATACATCCTGGCGTGGACGAGCCTCCGGTTCGGAG
AGCTGATCGAGCTTCGCCGCAAGGACATCGTGGACGACGGCATGACGATGAAGCTCCGGGTGCGCCGTGG
CGCTTCCCGCGTGGGGAACAAGATCGTCGTTGGCAACGCCAAGACCGTCCGGTCGAAGCGTCCTGTGACG
GTTCCGCCTCACGTCGCGGAGATGATCCGAGCGCACATGAAGGACCGTACGAAGATGAACAAGGGCCCCG
AGGCATTCCTGGTGACCACGACGCAGGGCAACCGGCTGTCGAAGTCCGCGTTCACCAAGTCGCTGAAGCG
TGGCTACGCCAAGATCGGTCGGCCGGAACTCCGCATCCACGACCTCCGCGCTGTCGGCGCTACGTTCGCC
GCTCAGGCAGGTGCGACGACCAAGGAGCTGATGGCCCGTCTCGGTCACACGACTCCTAGGATGGCGATGA
AGTACCAGATGGCGTCTGAGGCCCGCGACGAGGCTATCGCTGAGGCGATGTCCAAGCTGGCCAAGACCTC
CTGAAACGCAAAAAGCCCCCCTCCCAAGGACACTGAGTCCTAAAGAGGGGGGTTTCTTGTCAGTACGCGA
AGAACCACGCCTGGCCGCGAGCGCCAGCACCGCCGCTCTGTGCGGAGACCTGGGCACCAGCCCCGCCGCC
GCCAGGAGCATTGCCGTTCCCGCCAGAAATCTAGACGGTGACCACAACGCGCCCGCTTTGATCGGGGACG
TCGA
Features (pLannotate 1.2.2; 14 found; start..end, strand, type, name):
      9..113     +  CDS            Y4104_STRCO (fragment): Protein inferred from homology: Swiss-Prot protein existence level 3. From Streptomyces coelicolor (strain ATCC BAA-471 / A3(2) / M145).
    171..190     +  promoter       tight TRE promoter (fragment): Tet-responsive promoter PTight, consisting of seven tet operator sequences followed by the minimal CMV promoter
    197..214     +  promoter       tight TRE promoter (fragment): Tet-responsive promoter PTight, consisting of seven tet operator sequences followed by the minimal CMV promoter
    228..246     +  promoter       T7 promoter: promoter for bacteriophage T7 RNA polymerase
    262..1125    +  CDS            mca: MCA_MYCS2 - Experimental evidence at protein level: Swiss-Prot protein existence level 1. A mycothiol (MSH, N-acetyl-cysteinyl-glucosaminyl-inositol) S-conjugate amidase, it recycles conjugated MSH to the N-acetyl cysteine conjugate and the MSH precursor. Involved in MSH-dependent detoxification of a number of alkylating agents and antibiotics. Activity is specific for the mycothiol moiety. From Mycolicibacterium smegmatis (strain ATCC 700084 / mc(2)155) (Mycobacterium smegmatis).
   1147..1833    +  CDS            Dendra2: Dendra2 is a photoconvertible green fluorescent protein published in 2006, derived from Dendronephthya sp.. It has high acid sensitivity.
   1873..1893    +  CDS            FLAG (fragment): FLAG® epitope tag, followed by an enterokinase cleavage site
   1902..1944    +  terminator     T7 terminator (fragment): transcription terminator for bacteriophage T7 RNA polymerase
   2150..2950    +  CDS            ApmR: aminoglycoside 3-N-acetyltransferase type IV ; aac(3)IV; confers resistance to apramycin (Paget and Davies, 1996)
   3017..3034    -  misc_feature   MCS (fragment): pBluescript multiple cloning site
   3075..3663    +  rep_origin     ori: high-copy-number ColE1/pMB1/pBR322/pUC origin of replication
   3831..3859    +  misc_feature   MCS (fragment): pUC18/19 multiple cloning site
   4419..5531    +  CDS            33: VINT_BPML5 - Also known as int. Protein inferred from homology: Swiss-Prot protein existence level 3. Integrase is necessary for integration of the phage into the host genome by site-specific recombination. From Mycobacterium phage L5 (Mycobacteriophage L5).
   5593..5697    -  CDS            32 (fragment): VG32_BPML5 - Protein predicted: Swiss-Prot protein existence level 4. From Mycobacterium phage L5 (Mycobacteriophage L5).
