[The description below was written by a language model from this plasmid's Addgene catalogue record and pLannotate feature annotations shown in this document.]
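Description:
pMSR:MSMEG_5261:Dendra is a 5.7 kb integrating mycobacterial expression vector built on the pMSR:Dendra backbone, part of a systematic resource of tagged Mycobacterium smegmatis genes. It is propagated in E. coli through a high-copy ColE1/pUC-type origin and selected with apramycin via the aac(3)IV acetyltransferase gene. It has no mycobacterial replication origin. Instead it carries the mycobacteriophage L5 integrase gene, and the catalogue entry describes L5 attachment-site integration, so the plasmid inserts by site-specific recombination as a single copy into the host chromosome. The attachment site itself is not separately annotated, although a fragment of neighbouring L5 gene 32 is detected next to the integrase.

The payload is the M. smegmatis open reading frame MSMEG_5261, which the annotation identifies as mca, the mycothiol S-conjugate amidase involved in mycothiol-dependent detoxification of alkylating agents and antibiotics. It was inserted by ligation-independent cloning and is fused at its C terminus, through a Gly-Ala linker, to the green-to-red photoconvertible fluorescent protein Dendra2, followed by a single FLAG epitope. Expression in mycobacteria is driven by the pmycTetO promoter. The two short hits labelled as "tight TRE promoter" fragments most likely reflect its tet operator sequences rather than any mammalian element, which would allow regulation in strains that supply a Tet repressor. A T7 promoter immediately upstream of the coding sequence and a partial T7 terminator downstream also permit expression in E. coli strains providing T7 RNA polymerase.

The stated purpose is a C-terminal fluorescent fusion. This supports imaging of the protein's subcellular localization in live mycobacteria, while the FLAG tag allows immunodetection or affinity capture.
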