Addgene plasmid #167408: pMSR:MSMEG_5261:Dendra
Purpose: C-term fluorescent fusion
Depositing lab: Keith Derbyshire & Joseph Wade. Depositing organization: Wadsworth Center, New York State Department of Health. Publication: A Mycobacterial Systems Resource for the Research Community. Judd JA, Canestrari J, Clark R, Joseph A, Lapierre P, Lasek-Nesselquist E, Mir M, Palumbo M, Smith C, Stone M, Upadhyay A, Wirth SE, Dedrick RM, Meier CG, Russell DA, Dills A, Dove E, Kester J, Wolf ID, Zhu J, Rubin ER, Fortune S, Hatfull GF, Gray TA, Wade JT, Derbyshire KM. mBio. 2021 Mar 2;12(2). pii: mBio.02401-20. doi: 10.1128/mBio.02401-20. PubMed 33653882.
Backbone
  Vector backbone: pMSR:Dendra
  Vector type: Bacterial Expression ; Integrating Mycobacterial Expression Vector attL5. T7 expression in E. coli
Growth in bacteria
  Bacterial resistance: Apramycin, 25 μg/mL
  Growth temperature: 37°C
  Growth strain: DH5alpha
  Copy number: High Copy
Gene/Insert
  Gene/Insert name: MSMEG_5261
  Species: M. smegmatis
  Promoter: pmycTetO
  Tag / fusion protein: Gly-Ala Linker/Dendra2/1x Flag Tag (C terminal on insert)
  Cloning method: Ligation Independent Cloning
  Sequencing primers: 5′ TGATAGAGTTTGTCCTCCCTATCAG; 3′ TCCATATGCACCTTGACACG
Resource information
  A portion of this plasmid was derived from a plasmid made by: CP000480.1
Terms and licenses: Academic/Nonprofit Terms; Industry Terms: Not Available to Industry
Depositor comments: 5' cloning site: AseI (destroyed), 3' cloning site: HindIII (not destroyed)
How to cite: pMSR:MSMEG_5261:Dendra was a gift from Keith Derbyshire & Joseph Wade (Addgene plasmid # 167408 ; http://n2t.net/addgene:167408 ; RRID:Addgene_167408)
