>Addgene plasmid #167408 | pMSR:MSMEG_5261:Dendra | depositor partial sequence | sequence record 325236 | partial
ATGAGTGAACTGCGGTTGATGGCGGTGCATGCCCACCCGGACGACGAGTCCAGCAAGGGTGCGGCAACCA
CCGCGCGCTACGCGGCCGAGGGTGCCCGCGTCATGGTGGTGACCCTGACCGGCGGCGAGCGCGGAGACAT
TCTCAATCCGGCGATGGACCTGCCCGAGGTCCACGGCCGGATCGCCGAGGTGCGCCGTGACGAGATGGCC
AAAGCGGCCGAGATCCTGGGTGTCGAGCACCACTGGCTGGGTTTCGTCGACTCCGGATTGCCGGAGGGTG
ACCCGCTGCCGCCGCTGCCCGACGGGTGTTTCGCCCTGGTCCCGCTCGAGGAGCCCGTCAAGCGTCTGGT
GCGGGTGATCCGCGAGTTCCGCCCGCACGTGATGACCACGTACGACGAGAACGGTGGTTACCCGCATCCC
GACCACATCCGCTGCCACCAGGTGTCGGTGGCCGCGTACGAGGCCGCGGCCGACCACCTGCTGTATCCCG
ACGCCGGTGAGCCGTGGGCGGTGCAGAAGCTGTACTACAACCATGGCTTCCTCCGTCAGCGCATGCAGCT
CCTGCAGGAGGAGTTCGCCAAGAACGGGCAGGAGGGCCCGTTCGCCAAATGGCTCGAGCACTGGGATCCC
GACAACGACGTGTTCGCCAACCGGGTGACCACCCGCGTGCACTGCGCGGAGTACTTCCACCAGCGTGACG
ACGCGTTGCGTGCGCACGCGACACAGATCGATCCCAAGGGCGACTTCTTCCACGCCCCGATCGAGTGGCA
GCAGCGGTTGTGGCCGACCGAGGAGTTCGAGCTCGCGCGGGCCCGCGTGCCGGTCACGCTGCCCGAGGAC
GACCTGTTCAAGGGGGTCGAGCCA
